Addgene plasmid #13092: MYD88
Depositing lab: Ruslan Medzhitov. Depositing organization: Yale University.
Backbone
  Vector backbone: pcDNA3.1
  Backbone manufacturer: Invitrogen
  Backbone size w/o insert (bp): 5400
  Vector type: Mammalian Expression
  Selectable markers: Neomycin (select with G418)
Growth in bacteria
  Bacterial resistance: Ampicillin, 100 μg/mL
  Growth temperature: 37°C
  Growth strain: DH5alpha
  Copy number: High Copy
Gene/Insert
  Gene/Insert name: MYD88 (alt name: myeloid differentiation primary response gene 88)
  Species: M. musculus (mouse)
  Insert size (bp): 900
  GenBank ID: NM_010851
  Entrez Gene: Myd88
  Cloning method: Restriction Enzyme; 5′ cloning site EcoRI (not destroyed); 3′ cloning site XbaI (not destroyed)
  Sequencing primers: 5′ T7; 3′ BGH rev
Terms and licenses: Academic/Nonprofit Terms; Industry Terms: Not Available to Industry
How to cite: MYD88 was a gift from Ruslan Medzhitov (Addgene plasmid # 13092 ; http://n2t.net/addgene:13092 ; RRID:Addgene_13092)
