[The description below was written by a language model from this plasmid's Addgene catalogue record and pLannotate feature annotations shown in this document.]
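Description:
MYD88 is a mammalian expression plasmid built on the pcDNA3.1 backbone that carries the mouse Myd88 coding sequence (myeloid differentiation primary response gene 88), an adaptor protein acting in Toll-like receptor and IL-1 receptor signalling upstream of IRAK phosphorylation and NF-κB activation. The roughly 900 bp insert was cloned between EcoRI and XbaI sites, both of which were retained, and the sequenced plasmid totals about 6.4 kb. In bacteria it is maintained at high copy through a ColE1/pUC-type origin and selected with ampicillin via the β-lactamase gene. An f1 origin is also present, which allows single-stranded DNA production.

Expression of Myd88 in mammalian cells is driven by the human cytomegalovirus immediate early enhancer and promoter, and transcripts are terminated by the bovine growth hormone polyadenylation signal. A T7 promoter lies upstream of the insert and an inverted SP6 promoter downstream, providing sequencing primer sites and the option of in vitro transcription. A separate cassette places the neomycin phosphotransferase gene under the SV40 early promoter with an SV40 poly(A) signal, so stably transfected cells can be selected with G418. The annotation shows no epitope tag or reporter fused to the open reading frame. The short hits to an HIV-1 LTR, ble, lacI and bom are fragments, most likely backbone remnants or chance matches rather than functional elements.

The record does not state a specific purpose, but the design suits transient or stable overexpression of mouse MyD88 in cultured mammalian cells, for example to study innate immune signalling.
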