Features (pLannotate 1.2.2; 21 found; start..end, strand, type, name):
     22..401     +  enhancer       CMV enhancer: human cytomegalovirus immediate early enhancer
    402..605     +  promoter       CMV promoter: human cytomegalovirus (CMV) immediate early promoter
    601..634     +  LTR            5' LTR (truncated) (fragment): truncated 5' long terminal repeat (LTR) from HIV-1
    650..668     +  promoter       T7 promoter: promoter for bacteriophage T7 RNA polymerase
    778..1665    +  CDS            Myd88: MYD88_MOUSE - Experimental evidence at protein level: Swiss-Prot protein existence level 1. [Isoform 2]: Defective in its ability to induce IRAK phosphorylation and NF-kappa-B activation and can function as a negative regulator of activation by IL-1 or lipopolysaccharide (LPS). From Mus musculus (Mouse).
   1723..1741    -  promoter       SP6 promoter: promoter for bacteriophage SP6 RNA polymerase
   1767..1991    +  polyA_signal   bGH poly(A) signal: bovine growth hormone polyadenylation signal
   1995..2016    +  promoter       SV40 promoter (fragment): SV40 enhancer and early promoter
   2037..2465    +  rep_origin     f1 ori (sequence partly withheld): f1 bacteriophage origin of replication; arrow indicates direction of (+) strand synthesis
   2479..2808    +  promoter       SV40 promoter: SV40 enhancer and early promoter
   2875..3666    +  CDS            neo: KKA2_KLEPN - Also known as kan, nptII. Experimental evidence at protein level: Swiss-Prot protein existence level 1. Resistance to kanamycin, neomycin, paromomycin, ribostamycin, butirosin and gentamicin B. From Klebsiella pneumoniae.
   3690..3848    +  CDS            ble (fragment): BLE_KLEPN - Experimental evidence at protein level: Swiss-Prot protein existence level 1. Binding protein with a strong affinity to the bleomycin family of antibiotics. Binds to CL990; an antimitotic-antibiotic compound. From Klebsiella pneumoniae.
   3843..3964    +  polyA_signal   SV40 poly(A) signal: SV40 polyadenylation signal
   4037..4053    -  protein_bind   lac operator: The lac repressor binds to the lac operator to inhibit transcription in E. coli. This inhibition can be relieved by adding lactose or isopropyl-β-D-thiogalactopyranoside (IPTG). lac repressor encoded by lacI
   4061..4091    -  promoter       lac promoter: promoter for the E. coli lac operon
   4106..4127    -  protein_bind   CAP binding site: CAP binding activates transcription in the presence of cAMP. E. coli catabolite activator protein
   4140..4232    -  CDS            lacI (fragment): lac repressor; lacI; The lac repressor binds to the lac operator to inhibit transcription in E. coli. This inhibition can be relieved by adding lactose or isopropyl-β-D-thiogalactopyranoside (IPTG).
   4415..5003    -  rep_origin     ori: high-copy-number ColE1/pMB1/pBR322/pUC origin of replication
   5174..6034    -  CDS            AmpR: β-lactamase; bla; confers resistance to ampicillin, carbenicillin, and related antibiotics
   6035..6139    -  promoter       AmpR promoter: bla
   6198..6250    -  misc_feature   bom (fragment): basis of mobility region from pBR322
>Addgene plasmid #13092 | MYD88 | addgene full sequence | sequence record 210991 | Addgene NGS Result
TACGGGCCAGATATACGCGTTGACATTGATTATTGACTAGTTATTAATAGTAATCAATTACGGGGTCATT
AGTTCATAGCCCATATATGGAGTTCCGCGTTACATAACTTACGGTAAATGGCCCGCCTGGCTGACCGCCC
AACGACCCCCGCCCATTGACGTCAATAATGACGTATGTTCCCATAGTAACGCCAATAGGGACTTTCCATT
GACGTCAATGGGTGGAGTATTTACGGTAAACTGCCCACTTGGCAGTACATCAAGTGTATCATATGCCAAG
TACGCCCCCTATTGACGTCAATGACGGTAAATGGCCCGCCTGGCATTATGCCCAGTACATGACCTTATGG
GACTTTCCTACTTGGCAGTACATCTACGTATTAGTCATCGCTATTACCATGGTGATGCGGTTTTGGCAGT
ACATCAATGGGCGTGGATAGCGGTTTGACTCACGGGGATTTCCAAGTCTCCACCCCATTGACGTCAATGG
GAGTTTGTTTTGGCACCAAAATCAACGGGACTTTCCAAAATGTCGTAACAACTCCGCCCCATTGACGCAA
ATGGGCGGTAGGCGTGTACGGTGGGAGGTCTATATAAGCAGAGCTCTCTGGCTAACTAGAGAACCCACTG
CTTACTGGCTTATCGAAATTAATACGACTCACTATAGGGAGACCCAAGCTTGGTACCGAGCTCGGATCCA
CTAGTAACGGCCGCCAGTGTGCTGGAATTCCACAGGCGAGCGTACTGGACGGCACCGGGGGCCCAGGGTT
GCCTGCCATGTCTGCGGGAGACCCCCGCGTGGGATCCGGGTCCCTGGACTCCTTCATGTTCTCCATACCC
TTGGTCGCGCTTAACGTGGGAGTGAGGCGCCGCCTATCGCTGTTCTTGAACCCTCGGACGCCCGTGGCGG
CCGACTGGACCTTGCTGGCGGAGGAGATGGGCTTCGAGTACTTGGAGATCCGAGAGCTGGAAACGCGCCC
TGACCCCACTCGCAGTTTGTTGGATGCCTGGCAGGGGCGCTCTGGCGCGTCTGTCGGCAGGCTGCTAGAG
CTGCTGGCCTTGTTAGACCGTGAGGATATACTGAAGGAGCTGAAGTCGCGCATCGAGGAGGACTGCCAGA
AATACTTAGGTAAGCAGCAGAACCAGGAGTCCGAGAAGCCTTTACAGGTGGCCAGAGTGGAAAGCAGTGT
CCCACAAACAAAGGAACTGGGAGGCATCACCACCCTTGATGACCCCCTAGGACAAACGCCGGAACTTTTC
GATGCCTTTATCTGCTACTGCCCCAATGATATCGAGTTTGTGCAGGAGATGATCCGGCAACTAGAACAGA
CAGACTATCGGCTTAAGTTGTGTGTGTCCGACCGTGACGTCCTGCCGGGCACCTGTGTCTGGTCCATTGC
CAGCGAGCTAATTGAGAAAAGGTGTCGCCGCATGGTGGTGGTTGTTTCTGACGATTATCTACAGAGCAAG
GAATGTGACTTCCAGACCAAGTTTGCACTCAGCCTGTCTCCAGGTGTCCAACAGAAACGACTGATTCCTA
TTAAATACAAGGCGATGAAGAAGGACTTTCCCAGTATCCTGCGGTTCATCACTATATGCGACTATACCAA
CCCTTGCACCAAGTCCTGGTTCTGGACCCGCCTTGCCAAGGCTTTGTCCCTGCCCTGAAGATGACCCTGG
GAACCCTAGGGCAGAGGGGAAGATGAGTCTAGAGGGCCCTATTCTATAGTGTCACCTAAATGCTAGAGCT
CGCTGATCAGCCTCGACTGTGCCTTCTAGTTGCCAGCCATCTGTTGTTTGCCCCTCCCCCGTGCCTTCCT
TGACCCTGGAAGGTGCCACTCCCACTGTCCTTTCCTAATAAAATGAGGAAATTGCATCGCATTGTCTGAG
TAGGTGTCATTCTATTCTGGGGGGTGGGGTGGGGCAGGACAGCAAGGGGGAGGATTGGGAAGACAATAGC
AGGCATGCTGGGGATGCGGTGGGCTCTATGGCTTCTGAGGCGGAAAGAACCAGCTGGGGCTCTAGGGGGT
ATCCCC
[124 nt withheld, positions 2037-2160]
C
[91 nt withheld, positions 2162-2252]
A
[49 nt withheld, positions 2254-2302]
CCTTTGACGTTGGAGTCCACGTTCTTT
[37 nt withheld, positions 2330-2366]
ACCCTATCTCGGTCTATTCTTTTGATTTATAAGGGATTTTGCCGATTTCGGCCTATTGGTTAAAAAATGA
GCTGATTTAACAAAAATTTAACGCGAATTAATTCTGTGGAATGTGTGTCAGTTAGGGTGTGGAAAGTCCC
CAGGCTCCCCAGCAGGCAGAAGTATGCAAAGCATGCATCTCAATTAGTCAGCAACCAGGTGTGGAAAGTC
CCCAGGCTCCCCAGCAGGCAGAAGTATGCAAAGCATGCATCTCAATTAGTCAGCAACCATAGTCCCGCCC
CTAACTCCGCCCATCCCGCCCCTAACTCCGCCCAGTTCCGCCCATTCTCCGCCCCATGGCTGACTAATTT
TTTTTATTTATGCAGAGGCCGAGGCCGCCTCTGCCTCTGAGCTATTCCAGAAGTAGTGAGGAGGCTTTTT
TGGAGGCCTAGGCTTTTGCAAAAAGCTCCCGGGAGCTTGTATATCCATTTTCGGATCTGATCAAGAGACA
GGATGAGGATCGTTTCGCATGATTGAACAAGATGGATTGCACGCAGGTTCTCCGGCCGCTTGGGTGGAGA
GGCTATTCGGCTATGACTGGGCACAACAGACAATCGGCTGCTCTGATGCCGCCGTGTTCCGGCTGTCAGC
GCAGGGGCGCCCGGTTCTTTTTGTCAAGACCGACCTGTCCGGTGCCCTGAATGAACTGCAGGACGAGGCA
GCGCGGCTATCGTGGCTGGCCACGACGGGCGTTCCTTGCGCAGCTGTGCTCGACGTTGTCACTGAAGCGG
GAAGGGACTGGCTGCTATTGGGCGAAGTGCCGGGGCAGGATCTCCTGTCATCTCACCTTGCTCCTGCCGA
GAAAGTATCCATCATGGCTGATGCAATGCGGCGGCTGCATACGCTTGATCCGGCTACCTGCCCATTCGAC
CACCAAGCGAAACATCGCATCGAGCGAGCACGTACTCGGATGGAAGCCGGTCTTGTCGATCAGGATGATC
TGGACGAAGAGCATCAGGGGCTCGCGCCAGCCGAACTGTTCGCCAGGCTCAAGGCGCGCATGCCCGACGG
CGAGGATCTCGTCGTGACCCATGGCGATGCCTGCTTGCCGAATATCATGGTGGAAAATGGCCGCTTTTCT
GGATTCATCGACTGTGGCCGGCTGGGTGTGGCGGACCGCTATCAGGACATAGCGTTGGCTACCCGTGATA
TTGCTGAAGAGCTTGGCGGCGAATGGGCTGACCGCTTCCTCGTGCTTTACGGTATCGCCGCTCCCGATTC
GCAGCGCATCGCCTTCTATCGCCTTCTTGACGAGTTCTTCTGAGCGGGACTCTGGGGTTCGAAATGACCG
ACCAAGCGACGCCCAACCTGCCATCACGAGATTTCGATTCCACCGCCGCCTTCTATGAAAGGTTGGGCTT
CGGAATCGTTTTCCGGGACGCCGGCTGGATGATCCTCCAGCGCGGGGATCTCATGCTGGAGTTCTTCGCC
CACCCCAACTTGTTTATTGCAGCTTATAATGGTTACAAATAAAGCAATAGCATCACAAATTTCACAAATA
AAGCATTTTTTTCACTGCATTCTAGTTGTGGTTTGTCCAAACTCATCAATGTATCTTATCATGTCTGTAT
ACCGTCGACCTCTAGCTAGAGCTTGGCGTAATCATGGTCATAGCTGTTTCCTGTGTGAAATTGTTATCCG
CTCACAATTCCACACAACATACGAGCCGGAAGCATAAAGTGTAAAGCCTGGGGTGCCTAATGAGTGAGCT
AACTCACATTAATTGCGTTGCGCTCACTGCCCGCTTTCCAGTCGGGAAACCTGTCGTGCCAGCTGCATTA
ATGAATCGGCCAACGCGCGGGGAGAGGCGGTTTGCGTATTGGGCGCTCTTCCGCTTCCTCGCTCACTGAC
TCGCTGCGCTCGGTCGTTCGGCTGCGGCGAGCGGTATCAGCTCACTCAAAGGCGGTAATACGGTTATCCA
CAGAATCAGGGGATAACGCAGGAAAGAACATGTGAGCAAAAGGCCAGCAAAAGGCCAGGAACCGTAAAAA
GGCCGCGTTGCTGGCGTTTTTCCATAGGCTCCGCCCCCCTGACGAGCATCACAAAAATCGACGCTCAAGT
CAGAGGTGGCGAAACCCGACAGGACTATAAAGATACCAGGCGTTTCCCCCTGGAAGCTCCCTCGTGCGCT
CTCCTGTTCCGACCCTGCCGCTTACCGGATACCTGTCCGCCTTTCTCCCTTCGGGAAGCGTGGCGCTTTC
TCATAGCTCACGCTGTAGGTATCTCAGTTCGGTGTAGGTCGTTCGCTCCAAGCTGGGCTGTGTGCACGAA
CCCCCCGTTCAGCCCGACCGCTGCGCCTTATCCGGTAACTATCGTCTTGAGTCCAACCCGGTAAGACACG
ACTTATCGCCACTGGCAGCAGCCACTGGTAACAGGATTAGCAGAGCGAGGTATGTAGGCGGTGCTACAGA
GTTCTTGAAGTGGTGGCCTAACTACGGCTACACTAGAAGAACAGTATTTGGTATCTGCGCTCTGCTGAAG
CCAGTTACCTTCGGAAAAAGAGTTGGTAGCTCTTGATCCGGCAAACAAACCACCGCTGGTAGCGGTGGTT
TTTTTGTTTGCAAGCAGCAGATTACGCGCAGAAAAAAAGGATCTCAAGAAGATCCTTTGATCTTTTCTAC
GGGGTCTGACGCTCAGTGGAACGAAAACTCACGTTAAGGGATTTTGGTCATGAGATTATCAAAAAGGATC
TTCACCTAGATCCTTTTAAATTAAAAATGAAGTTTTAAATCAATCTAAAGTATATATGAGTAAACTTGGT
CTGACAGTTACCAATGCTTAATCAGTGAGGCACCTATCTCAGCGATCTGTCTATTTCGTTCATCCATAGT
TGCCTGACTCCCCGTCGTGTAGATAACTACGATACGGGAGGGCTTACCATCTGGCCCCAGTGCTGCAATG
ATACCGCGAGACCCACGCTCACCGGCTCCAGATTTATCAGCAATAAACCAGCCAGCCGGAAGGGCCGAGC
GCAGAAGTGGTCCTGCAACTTTATCCGCCTCCATCCAGTCTATTAATTGTTGCCGGGAAGCTAGAGTAAG
TAGTTCGCCAGTTAATAGTTTGCGCAACGTTGTTGCCATTGCTACAGGCATCGTGGTGTCACGCTCGTCG
TTTGGTATGGCTTCATTCAGCTCCGGTTCCCAACGATCAAGGCGAGTTACATGATCCCCCATGTTGTGCA
AAAAAGCGGTTAGCTCCTTCGGTCCTCCGATCGTTGTCAGAAGTAAGTTGGCCGCAGTGTTATCACTCAT
GGTTATGGCAGCACTGCATAATTCTCTTACTGTCATGCCATCCGTAAGATGCTTTTCTGTGACTGGTGAG
TACTCAACCAAGTCATTCTGAGAATAGTGTATGCGGCGACCGAGTTGCTCTTGCCCGGCGTCAATACGGG
ATAATACCGCGCCACATAGCAGAACTTTAAAAGTGCTCATCATTGGAAAACGTTCTTCGGGGCGAAAACT
CTCAAGGATCTTACCGCTGTTGAGATCCAGTTCGATGTAACCCACTCGTGCACCCAACTGATCTTCAGCA
TCTTTTACTTTCACCAGCGTTTCTGGGTGAGCAAAAACAGGAAGGCAAAATGCCGCAAAAAAGGGAATAA
GGGCGACACGGAAATGTTGAATACTCATACTCTTCCTTTTTCAATATTATTGAAGCATTTATCAGGGTTA
TTGTCTCATGAGCGGATACATATTTGAATGTATTTAGAAAAATAAACAAATAGGGGTTCCGCGCACATTT
CCCCGAAAAGTGCCACCTGACGTCGACGGATCGGGAGATCTCCCGATCCCCTATGGTGCACTCTCAGTAC
AATCTGCTCTGATGCCGCATAGTTAAGCCAGTATCTGCTCCCTGCTTGTGTGTTGGAGGTCGCTGAGTAG
TGCGCGAGCAAAATTTAAGCTACAACAAGGCAAGGCTTGACCGACAATTGCATGAAGAATCTGCTTAGGG
TTAGGCGTTTTGCGCTGCTTCGCGATG
