>Addgene plasmid #13092 | MYD88 | addgene partial sequence | sequence record 19467 | T7 5'-TAATACGACTCACTATAGGG-3'
TAGTAACGGCCGCCAGTGTGCTGGAATTCACAGGCGAGCGTACTGGACGGCACCGGGGGCCCAGGGTTGC
CTGCCATGTCTGCGGGAGACCCCCGCGTGGGATCCGGGTCCCTGGACTCCTTCATGTTCTCCATACCCTT
GGTCGCGCTTAACGTGGGAGTGAGGCGCCGCCTATCGCTGTTCTTGAACCCTCGGACGCCCGTGGCGGCC
GACTGGACCTTGCTGGCGGAGGAGATGGGCTTCGAGTACTTGGAGATCCGAGAGCTGGAAACGCGCCCTG
ACCCCACTCGCAGTTTGTTGGATGCCTGGCAGGGGCGCTCTGGCGCGTCTGTCGGCAGGCTGCTAGAGCT
GCTGGCCTTGTTAGACCGTGAGGATATACTGAAGGAGCTGAAGTCGCGCATCGAGGAGGACTGCCAGAAA
TACTTAGGTAAGCAGCAGAACCAGGAGTCCGAGAAGCCTTTACAGGTGGCCAGAGTGGAAAGCAGTGTCC
CACAAACAAAGGAACTGGGAGGCATCACCACCCTTGATGACCCCCTAGGACAAACGCCGGAACTTTTCGA
TGCCTTTATCTGCTACTGCCCCAATGATATCGAGTTTGTGCAGGAGATGATCCGGCAACTAGAACAGACA
GACTATCGGCTTAAGTTGTGTGTGTCCGACCGTGACGTCCTGCCGGGCACCTGTGTCTGGTCCATTGCCA
GCGAGCTAATTG
